LOCUS       pET28a-MH6-RspCas13d 8153 bp ds-DNA circular 05-MAR-2018
DEFINITION  .
FEATURES             Location/Qualifiers
     misc_feature    complement(5682..5713)
                     /label="afT7termrv"
                     /ApEinfo_revcolor=#c6c9d1
                     /ApEinfo_fwdcolor=#c6c9d1 Library
     Acceptor        5497..5548
                     /label="BsaI-filler-BsaI"
                     /ApEinfo_revcolor=#f58a5e
                     /ApEinfo_fwdcolor=#f58a5e
     Promoter        2508..2526
                     /label="pET28 T7 promoter"
                     /ApEinfo_revcolor=#b1ff67
                     /ApEinfo_fwdcolor=#b1ff67 Affinity
     Tag             2639..2680
                     /label="mH6 tag"
                     /ApEinfo_revcolor=#f58a5e
                     /ApEinfo_fwdcolor=#f58a5e
     Operon          2526..2553
                     /label="LacO"
                     /ApEinfo_revcolor=#f58a5e
                     /ApEinfo_fwdcolor=#f58a5e
     Promoter        2560..2589
                     /label="Lac promoter"
                     /ApEinfo_revcolor=#b1ff67
                     /ApEinfo_fwdcolor=#b1ff67
     RBS             2602..2638
                     /label="pET RBS + 3' UTR"
                     /ApEinfo_revcolor=#85dae9
                     /ApEinfo_fwdcolor=#85dae9
     misc_feature    2681..5437
                     /label="LARF effector"
                     /ApEinfo_revcolor=#ffef86
                     /ApEinfo_fwdcolor=#ffef86
     Promoter        5462..5496
                     /label="J23119 promoter"
                     /ApEinfo_revcolor=#b1ff67
                     /ApEinfo_fwdcolor=#b1ff67
ORIGIN
        1 tacagacaag ctgtgaccgt ctccgggagc tgcatgtgtc agaggttttc accgtcatca
       61 ccgaaacgcg cgaggcagct gcggtaaagc tcatcagcgt ggtcgtgaag cgattcacag
      121 atgtctgcct gttcatccgc gtccagctcg ttgagtttct ccagaagcgt taatgtctgg
      181 cttctgataa agcgggccat gttaagggcg gttttttcct gtttggtcac tgatgcctcc
      241 gtgtaagggg gatttctgtt catgggggta atgataccga tgaaacgaga gaggatgctc
      301 acgatacggg ttactgatga tgaacatgcc cggttactgg aacgttgtga gggtaaacaa
      361 ctggcggtat ggatgcggcg ggaccagaga aaaatcactc agggtcaatg ccagcgcttc
      421 gttaatacag atgtaggtgt tccacagggt agccagcagc atcctgcgat gcagatccgg
      481 aacataatgg tgcagggcgc tgacttccgc gtttccagac tttacgaaac acggaaaccg
      541 aagaccattc atgttgttgc tcaggtcgca gacgttttgc agcagcagtc gcttcacgtt
      601 cgctcgcgta tcggtgattc attctgctaa ccagtaaggc aaccccgcca gcctagccgg
      661 gtcctcaacg acaggagcac gatcatgcgc acccgtgggg ccgccatgcc ggcgataatg
      721 gcctgcttct cgccgaaacg tttggtggcg ggaccagtga cgaaggcttg agcgagggcg
      781 tgcaagattc cgaataccgc aagcgacagg ccgatcatcg tcgcgctcca gcgaaagcgg
      841 tcctcgccga aaatgaccca gagcgctgcc ggcacctgtc ctacgagttg catgataaag
      901 aagacagtca taagtgcggc gacgatagtc atgccccgcg cccaccggaa ggagctgact
      961 gggttgaagg ctctcaaggg catcggtcga gatcccggtg cctaatgagt gagctaactt
     1021 acattaattg cgttgcgctc actgcccgct ttccagtcgg gaaacctgtc gtgccagctg
     1081 cattaatgaa tcggccaacg cgcggggaga ggcggtttgc gtattgggcg ccagggtggt
     1141 ttttcttttc accagtgaga cgggcaacag ctgattgccc ttcaccgcct ggccctgaga
     1201 gagttgcagc aagcggtcca cgctggtttg ccccagcagg cgaaaatcct gtttgatggt
     1261 ggttaacggc gggatataac atgagctgtc ttcggtatcg tcgtatccca ctaccgagat
     1321 atccgcacca acgcgcagcc cggactcggt aatggcgcgc attgcgccca gcgccatctg
     1381 atcgttggca accagcatcg cagtgggaac gatgccctca ttcagcattt gcatggtttg
     1441 ttgaaaaccg gacatggcac tccagtcgcc ttcccgttcc gctatcggct gaatttgatt
     1501 gcgagtgaga tatttatgcc agccagccag acgcagacgc gccgagacag aacttaatgg
     1561 gcccgctaac agcgcgattt gctggtgacc caatgcgacc agatgctcca cgcccagtcg
     1621 cgtaccgtct tcatgggaga aaataatact gttgatgggt gtctggtcag agacatcaag
     1681 aaataacgcc ggaacattag tgcaggcagc ttccacagca atggcatcct ggtcatccag
     1741 cggatagtta atgatcagcc cactgacgcg ttgcgcgaga agattgtgca ccgccgcttt
     1801 acaggcttcg acgccgcttc gttctaccat cgacaccacc acgctggcac ccagttgatc
     1861 ggcgcgagat ttaatcgccg cgacaatttg cgacggcgcg tgcagggcca gactggaggt
     1921 ggcaacgcca atcagcaacg actgtttgcc cgccagttgt tgtgccacgc ggttgggaat
     1981 gtaattcagc tccgccatcg ccgcttccac tttttcccgc gttttcgcag aaacgtggct
     2041 ggcctggttc accacgcggg aaacggtctg ataagagaca ccggcatact ctgcgacatc
     2101 gtataacgtt actggtttca cattcaccac cctgaattga ctctcttccg ggcgctatca
     2161 tgccataccg cgaaaggttt tgcgccattc gatggtgtcc gggatctcga cgctctccct
     2221 tatgcgactc ctgcattagg aagcagccca gtagtaggtt gaggccgttg agcaccgccg
     2281 ccgcaaggaa tggtgcatgc aaggagatgg cgcccaacag tcccccggcc acggggcctg
     2341 ccaccatacc cacgccgaaa caagcgctca tgagcccgaa gtggcgagcc cgatcttccc
     2401 catcggtgat gtcggcgata taggcgccag caaccgcacc tgtggcgccg gtgatgccgg
     2461 ccacgatgcg tccggcgtag aggatcgaga tctcgatccc gcgaaattaa tacgactcac
     2521 tataggggaa ttgtgagcgg ataacaattc ccctctagaT TTACACTTTA TGCTTCCGGC
     2581 TCGTATGTTt ctagagaatt caaataattt tgtttaactt taagaaggag ATTTAAATat
     2641 gAAAATCGAA GAAGGTAAAG GTCACCATCA CCATCACCAC ATGGCCAAAA AGAACAAAAT
     2701 GAAACCGCGT GAACTGCGTG AAGCACAGAA AAAAGCACGT CAGCTGAAAG CAGCAGAAAT
     2761 TAACAATAAT GCAGCACCGG CAATTGCAGC AATGCCTGCA GCAGAAGTTA TTGCACCGGT
     2821 TGCAGAAAAA AAGAAAAGCA GCGTTAAAGC AGCCGGTATG AAAAGCATTC TGGTGAGCAA
     2881 AAACAAAATG TATATCACCA GCTTTGGCAA AGGTAATAGC GCAGTTCTGG AATATGAAGT
     2941 GGATAACAAC GATTACAATC AGACCCAGCT GAGCAGCAAA GGTAGCAGCA ATATTGAGCT
     3001 GCGTGGTGTT AATGAAGTGA ACATTACCTT TAGCAGCAAA CACGGTTTTG AAAGCGGTGT
     3061 TGAAATCAAT ACCAGCAATC CGACACATCG TAGCGGTGAA AGCAGTCCGG TTCGTGGTGA
     3121 TATGCTGGGC CTGAAAAGCG AACTGGAAAA ACGCTTTTTT GGCAAAACCT TCGATGACAA
     3181 CATTCATATC CAGCTGATCT ATAACATCCT GGACATCGAA AAAATTCTGG CCGTTTATGT
     3241 GACCAACATT GTGTATGCAC TGAATAACAT GCTGAGCATT AAAGATAGCG AGAGCTATGA
     3301 TGATTTCATG GGTTATCTGA GCGCACGCAA TACCTATGAA GTTTTTACCC ATCCGGATAA
     3361 AAGCAACCTG AGCGATAAAG CAAAAGGCAA CATCAAAAAA TCCTTTAGCA CCTTCAACGA
     3421 CCTGCTGAAA ACCAAACGTC TGGGTTATTT TGGTCTGGAA GAACCGAAAA CAAAAGATAC
     3481 CCGTGTTAGC CAGGCATACA AAAAACGTGT TTATCACATG CTGGCAATTG TGGGTCAGAT
     3541 TCGTCAGAGC GTGTTTCATG ATAAAAGTAG CAAACTGGAT GAGGACCTGT ATAGCTTTAT
     3601 CGATATCATC GATTCCGAAT ATCGTGAAAC CCTGGATTAT CTGGTTGATG AACGTTTTGA
     3661 CAGCATCAAC AAAGGTTTTA TCCAGGGCAA CAAAGTGAAT ATTAGCCTGC TGATCGATAT
     3721 GATGAAAGGC TATGAAGCCG ATGATATTAT CCGCCTGTAT TATGATTTTA TCGTGCTGAA
     3781 AAGCCAGAAG AATCTGGGCT TTAGTATCAA AAAACTGCGC GAGAAAATGC TGGATGAATA
     3841 TGGCTTTCGC TTCAAAGATA AACAGTATGA TAGCGTGCGT AGCAAGATGT ATAAACTGAT
     3901 GGATTTTCTG CTGTTCTGCA ACTATTATCG CAATGATGTT GTTGCCGGTG AAGCACTGGT
     3961 TCGTAAACTG CGTTTTAGCA TGACCGATGA TGAAAAAGAA GGTATTTACG CAGACGAAGC
     4021 AAGCAAACTG TGGGGTAAAT TTCGTAACGA TTTTGAGAAC ATTGCCGACC ATATGAACGG
     4081 TGATGTTATT AAAGAACTGG GCAAAGCCGA TATGGATTTC GATGAAAAAA TACTGGACAG
     4141 CGAGAAAAAA AACGCAAGCG ATCTGCTGTA TTTCAGCAAG ATGATTTATA TGCTGACCTA
     4201 TTTCCTGGAT GGCAAAGAAA TTAATGATCT GCTGACCACG CTGATTAGCA AATTTGATAA
     4261 CATCAAAGAA TTTCTGAAAA TCATGAAAAG CTCAGCCGTT GATGTTGAAT GTGAACTGAC
     4321 CGCAGGTTAT AAACTGTTTA ATGATAGCCA GCGCATTACC AACGAACTGT TCATTGTTAA
     4381 AAACATTGCG AGCATGCGTA AACCGGCAAG CAGCGCAAAA CTGACCATGT TTCGTGATGC
     4441 ACTGACCATT CTGGGTATTG ATGATAACAT TACCGATGAT CGCATTAGCG AAATCCTGAA
     4501 GCTGAAAGAA AAAGGTAAAG GTATTCATGG CCTGCGCAAC TTTATTACCA ATAACGTGAT
     4561 TGAAAGCTCC CGCTTTGTGT ACCTGATCAA ATATGCAAAT GCCCAGAAAA TTCGCAAAGT
     4621 GGCGAAAAAT GAAAAGGTGG TGATGTTTGT GTTAGGTGGT ATTCCGGATA CACAGATTGA
     4681 ACGCTATTAC AAAAGCTGCG TTGAATTTCC GGATATGAAC AGCAGCCTGG AAGTTAAACG
     4741 TAGTGAACTG GCACGTATGA TCAAAAACAT CAGCTTCGAC GATTTCAAGA ACGTTAAACA
     4801 GCAGGCAAAA GGTCGTGAAA ATGTTGCAAA AGAACGTGCC AAAGCAGTGA TTGGTCTGTA
     4861 TCTGACCGTT ATGTATCTGC TGGTTAAAAA TCTGGTTAAC GTGAATGCCC GTTATGTGAT
     4921 TGCAATTCAT TGTCTGGAAC GTGATTTCGG CCTGTATAAA GAAATCATTC CGGAACTGGC
     4981 AAGCAAGAAC CTGAAAAATG ATTATCGTAT TCTGAGTCAG ACCCTGTGTG AACTGTGTGA
     5041 TAAAAGCCCG AACCTGTTTC TGAAGAAAAA CGAACGTCTG CGCAAATGCG TTGAGGTGGA
     5101 TATTAACAAT GCAGATAGCA GCATGACCCG CAAATATCGT AATTGTATTG CACATCTGAC
     5161 AGTTGTGCGC GAACTGAAAG AATATATTGG TGATATTCGT ACCGTGGACA GCTACTTTAG
     5221 CATCTATCAT TATGTTATGC AGCGGTGTAT TACCAAACGC GAAAATGATA CCAAACAAGA
     5281 AGAGAAAATC AAATACGAGG ACGATCTGCT TAAAAACCAC GGCTATACCA AAGATTTTGT
     5341 GAAAGCCCTG AATAGCCCGT TCGGTTATAA CATTCCGCGT TTCAAAAATC TGAGCATCGA
     5401 GCAGCTGTTT GATCGTAATG AATATCTGAC GGAAAAATAA TAAgaattcg gatccctcga
     5461 gTTGACAGCT AGCTCAGTCC TAGGTATAAT GCTAGCAGAG ACCATGGCCA CCGGTCTCTG
     5521 CTAAAGATAT GAGGAGCTCA AActcgagct gctaacaaag cccgaaagga agctgagttg
     5581 gctgctgcca ccgctgagca ataactagca taaccccttg gggcctctaa acgggtcttg
     5641 aggggttttt tgctgaaagg aggaactata tccggattgg cgaatgggnn nnnnnnnnnn
     5701 nnnnnnnnnn nnnnnnnnnn nnnnnnnnnn nnnnnnnnnn nnnnnnnnnn nnnnnnnnnn
     5761 nnnnnnnnnn nnnnnnnnnn nnnnnnnnnn nnnnnnnnnn nnnnnnnnnn nncnnnnnnn
     5821 nnnnnnnnnn nnnnnnnnnn nnnnnnnnnn nnnnnnnnnn nnnnnnnnnn nnnnnnnnnn
     5881 nnnnnnnnnn nnnnnnnnnn nnnnannnnn nnnnnnnnnn nnnnnnnnnn nnnnnnnnnn
     5941 nnnnnnnnnn nnnncctttg acgttggagt ccacgttctt tnnnnnnnnn nnnnnnnnnn
     6001 nnnnnnnnnn nnnnnnnnac cctatctcgg tctattcttt tgatttataa gggattttgc
     6061 cgatttcggc ctattggtta aaaaatgagc tgatttaaca aaaatttaac gcgaatttta
     6121 acaaaatatt aacgtttaca atttcaggtg gcacttttcg gggaaatgtg cgcggaaccc
     6181 ctatttgttt atttttctaa atacattcaa atatgtatcc gctcatgaat taattcttag
     6241 aaaaactcat cgagcatcaa atgaaactgc aatttattca tatcaggatt atcaatacca
     6301 tatttttgaa aaagccgttt ctgtaatgaa ggagaaaact caccgaggca gttccatagg
     6361 atggcaagat cctggtatcg gtctgcgatt ccgactcgtc caacatcaat acaacctatt
     6421 aatttcccct cgtcaaaaat aaggttatca agtgagaaat caccatgagt gacgactgaa
     6481 tccggtgaga atggcaaaag tttatgcatt tctttccaga cttgttcaac aggccagcca
     6541 ttacgctcgt catcaaaatc actcgcatca accaaaccgt tattcattcg tgattgcgcc
     6601 tgagcgagac gaaatacgcg atcgctgtta aaaggacaat tacaaacagg aatcgaatgc
     6661 aaccggcgca ggaacactgc cagcgcatca acaatatttt cacctgaatc aggatattct
     6721 tctaatacct ggaatgctgt tttcccgggg atcgcagtgg tgagtaacca tgcatcatca
     6781 ggagtacgga taaaatgctt gatggtcgga agaggcataa attccgtcag ccagtttagt
     6841 ctgaccatct catctgtaac atcattggca acgctacctt tgccatgttt cagaaacaac
     6901 tctggcgcat cgggcttccc atacaatcga tagattgtcg cacctgattg cccgacatta
     6961 tcgcgagccc atttataccc atataaatca gcatccatgt tggaatttaa tcgcggccta
     7021 gagcaagacg tttcccgttg aatatggctc ataacacccc ttgtattact gtttatgtaa
     7081 gcagacagtt ttattgttca tgaccaaaat cccttaacgt gagttttcgt tccactgagc
     7141 gtcagacccc gtagaaaaga tcaaaggatc ttcttgagat cctttttttc tgcgcgtaat
     7201 ctgctgcttg caaacaaaaa aaccaccgct accagcggtg gtttgtttgc cggatcaaga
     7261 gctaccaact ctttttccga aggtaactgg cttcagcaga gcgcagatac caaatactgt
     7321 ccttctagtg tagccgtagt taggccacca cttcaagaac tctgtagcac cgcctacata
     7381 cctcgctctg ctaatcctgt taccagtggc tgctgccagt ggcgataagt cgtgtcttac
     7441 cgggttggac tcaagacgat agttaccgga taaggcgcag cggtcgggct gaacgggggg
     7501 ttcgtgcaca cagcccagct tggagcgaac gacctacacc gaactgagat acctacagcg
     7561 tgagctatga gaaagcgcca cgcttcccga agggagaaag gcggacaggt atccggtaag
     7621 cggcagggtc ggaacaggag agcgcacgag ggagcttcca gggggaaacg cctggtatct
     7681 ttatagtcct gtcgggtttc gccacctctg acttgagcgt cgatttttgt gatgctcgtc
     7741 aggggggcgg agcctatgga aaaacgccag caacgcggcc tttttacggt tcctggcctt
     7801 ttgctggcct tttgctcaca tgttctttcc tgcgttatcc cctgattctg tggataaccg
     7861 tattaccgcc tttgagtgag ctgataccgc tcgccgcagc cgaacgaccg agcgcagcga
     7921 gtcagtgagc gaggaagcgg aagagcgcct gatgcggtat tttctcctta cgcatctgtg
     7981 cggtatttca caccgcatat atggtgcact ctcagtacaa tctgctctga tgccgcatag
     8041 ttaagccagt atacactccg ctatcgctac gtgactgggt catggctgcg ccccgacacc
     8101 cgccaacacc cgctgacgcg ccctgacggg cttgtctgct cccggcatcc gct
//
