>Addgene plasmid #108305 | pET28a-MH6-RspCas13d | addgene full sequence | sequence record 208490 | Addgene NGS Result
TAATACGACTCACTATAGGGGAATTGTGAGCGGATAACAATTCCCCTCTAGATTTACACTTTATGCTTCC
GGCTCGTATGTTTCTAGAGAATTCAAATAATTTTGTTTAACTTTAAGAAGGAGATTTAAATATGAAAATC
GAAGAAGGTAAAGGTCACCATCACCATCACCACATGGCCAAAAAGAACAAAATGAAACCGCGTGAACTGC
GTGAAGCACAGAAAAAAGCACGTCAGCTGAAAGCAGCAGAAATTAACAATAATGCAGCACCGGCAATTGC
AGCAATGCCTGCAGCAGAAGTTATTGCACCGGTTGCAGAAAAAAAGAAAAGCAGCGTTAAAGCAGCCGGT
ATGAAAAGCATTCTGGTGAGCAAAAACAAAATGTATATCACCAGCTTTGGCAAAGGTAATAGCGCAGTTC
TGGAATATGAAGTGGATAACAACGATTACAATCAGACCCAGCTGAGCAGCAAAGGTAGCAGCAATATTGA
GCTGCGTGGTGTTAATGAAGTGAACATTACCTTTAGCAGCAAACACGGTTTTGAAAGCGGTGTTGAAATC
AATACCAGCAATCCGACACATCGTAGCGGTGAAAGCAGTCCGGTTCGTGGTGATATGCTGGGCCTGAAAA
GCGAACTGGAAAAACGCTTTTTTGGCAAAACCTTCGATGACAACATTCATATCCAGCTGATCTATAACAT
CCTGGACATCGAAAAAATTCTGGCCGTTTATGTGACCAACATTGTGTATGCACTGAATAACATGCTGAGC
ATTAAAGATAGCGAGAGCTATGATGATTTCATGGGTTATCTGAGCGCACGCAATACCTATGAAGTTTTTA
CCCATCCGGATAAAAGCAACCTGAGCGATAAAGCAAAAGGCAACATCAAAAAATCCTTTAGCACCTTCAA
CGACCTGCTGAAAACCAAACGTCTGGGTTATTTTGGTCTGGAAGAACCGAAAACAAAAGATACCCGTGTT
AGCCAGGCATACAAAAAACGTGTTTATCACATGCTGGCAATTGTGGGTCAGATTCGTCAGAGCGTGTTTC
ATGATAAAAGTAGCAAACTGGATGAGGACCTGTATAGCTTTATCGATATCATCGATTCCGAATATCGTGA
AACCCTGGATTATCTGGTTGATGAACGTTTTGACAGCATCAACAAAGGTTTTATCCAGGGCAACAAAGTG
AATATTAGCCTGCTGATCGATATGATGAAAGGCTATGAAGCCGATGATATTATCCGCCTGTATTATGATT
TTATCGTGCTGAAAAGCCAGAAGAATCTGGGCTTTAGTATCAAAAAACTGCGCGAGAAAATGCTGGATGA
ATATGGCTTTCGCTTCAAAGATAAACAGTATGATAGCGTGCGTAGCAAGATGTATAAACTGATGGATTTT
CTGCTGTTCTGCAACTATTATCGCAATGATGTTGTTGCCGGTGAAGCACTGGTTCGTAAACTGCGTTTTA
GCATGACCGATGATGAAAAAGAAGGTATTTACGCAGACGAAGCAAGCAAACTGTGGGGTAAATTTCGTAA
CGATTTTGAGAACATTGCCGACCATATGAACGGTGATGTTATTAAAGAACTGGGCAAAGCCGATATGGAT
TTCGATGAAAAAATACTGGACAGCGAGAAAAAAAACGCAAGCGATCTGCTGTATTTCAGCAAGATGATTT
ATATGCTGACCTATTTCCTGGATGGCAAAGAAATTAATGATCTGCTGACCACGCTGATTAGCAAATTTGA
TAACATCAAAGAATTTCTGAAAATCATGAAAAGCTCAGCCGTTGATGTTGAATGTGAACTGACCGCAGGT
TATAAACTGTTTAATGATAGCCAGCGCATTACCAACGAACTGTTCATTGTTAAAAACATTGCGAGCATGC
GTAAACCGGCAAGCAGCGCAAAACTGACCATGTTTCGTGATGCACTGACCATTCTGGGTATTGATGATAA
CATTACCGATGATCGCATTAGCGAAATCCTGAAGCTGAAAGAAAAAGGTAAAGGTATTCATGGCCTGCGC
AACTTTATTACCAATAACGTGATTGAAAGCTCCCGCTTTGTGTACCTGATCAAATATGCAAATGCCCAGA
AAATTCGCAAAGTGGCGAAAAATGAAAAGGTGGTGATGTTTGTGTTAGGTGGTATTCCGGATACACAGAT
TGAACGCTATTACAAAAGCTGCGTTGAATTTCCGGATATGAACAGCAGCCTGGAAGTTAAACGTAGTGAA
CTGGCACGTATGATCAAAAACATCAGCTTCGACGATTTCAAGAACGTTAAACAGCAGGCAAAAGGTCGTG
AAAATGTTGCAAAAGAACGTGCCAAAGCAGTGATTGGTCTGTATCTGACCGTTATGTATCTGCTGGTTAA
AAATCTGGTTAACGTGAATGCCCGTTATGTGATTGCAATTCATTGTCTGGAACGTGATTTCGGCCTGTAT
AAAGAAATCATTCCGGAACTGGCAAGCAAGAACCTGAAAAATGATTATCGTATTCTGAGTCAGACCCTGT
GTGAACTGTGTGATAAAAGCCCGAACCTGTTTCTGAAGAAAAACGAACGTCTGCGCAAATGCGTTGAGGT
GGATATTAACAATGCAGATAGCAGCATGACCCGCAAATATCGTAATTGTATTGCACATCTGACAGTTGTG
CGCGAACTGAAAGAATATATTGGTGATATTCGTACCGTGGACAGCTACTTTAGCATCTATCATTATGTTA
TGCAGCGGTGTATTACCAAACGCGAAAATGATACCAAACAAGAAGAGAAAATCAAATACGAGGACGATCT
GCTTAAAAACCACGGCTATACCAAAGATTTTGTGAAAGCCCTGAATAGCCCGTTCGGTTATAACATTCCG
CGTTTCAAAAATCTGAGCATCGAGCAGCTGTTTGATCGTAATGAATATCTGACGGAAAAATAATAAGAAT
TCGGATCCCTCGAGTTGACAGCTAGCTCAGTCCTAGGTATAATGCTAGCAGAGACCATGGCCACCGGTCT
CTGCTAAAGATATGAGGAGCTCAAACTCGAGCTGCTAACAAAGCCCGAAAGGAAGCTGAGTTGGCTGCTG
CCACCGCTGAGCAATAACTAGCATAACCCCTTGGGGCCTCTAAACGGGTCTTGAGGGGTTTTTTGCTGAA
AGGAGGAACTATATCCGGATTGGCGAATGGG
[124 nt withheld, positions 3182-3305]
C
[91 nt withheld, positions 3307-3397]
A
[49 nt withheld, positions 3399-3447]
CCTTTGACGTTGGAGTCCACGTTCTTT
[37 nt withheld, positions 3475-3511]
ACCCTATCTCGGTCTATTCTTTTGATTTATAAGGGATTTTGCCGATTTCGGCCTATTGGTTAAAAAATGA
GCTGATTTAACAAAAATTTAACGCGAATTTTAACAAAATATTAACGCTTACAATTTAGGTGGCACTTTTC
GGGGAAATGTGCGCGGAACCCCTATTTGTTTATTTTTCTAAATACATTCAAATATGTATCCGCTCATGAA
TTAATTCTTAGAAAAACTCATCGAGCATCAAATGAAACTGCAATTTATTCATATCAGGATTATCAATACC
ATATTTTTGAAAAAGCCGTTTCTGTAATGAAGGAGAAAACTCACCGAGGCAGTTCCATAGGATGGCAAGA
TCCTGGTATCGGTCTGCGATTCCGACTCGTCCAACATCAATACAACCTATTAATTTCCCCTCGTCAAAAA
TAAGGTTATCAAGTGAGAAATCACCATGAGTGACGACTGAATCCGGTGAGAATGGCAAAAGTTTATGCAT
TTCTTTCCAGACTTGTTCAACAGGCCAGCCATTACGCTCGTCATCAAAATCACTCGCATCAACCAAACCG
TTATTCATTCGTGATTGCGCCTGAGCGAGACGAAATACGCGATCGCTGTTAAAAGGACAATTACAAACAG
GAATCGAATGCAACCGGCGCAGGAACACTGCCAGCGCATCAACAATATTTTCACCTGAATCAGGATATTC
TTCTAATACCTGGAATGCTGTTTTCCCGGGGATCGCAGTGGTGAGTAACCATGCATCATCAGGAGTACGG
ATAAAATGCTTGATGGTCGGAAGAGGCATAAATTCCGTCAGCCAGTTTAGTCTGACCATCTCATCTGTAA
CATCATTGGCAACGCTACCTTTGCCATGTTTCAGAAACAACTCTGGCGCATCGGGCTTCCCATACAATCG
ATAGATTGTCGCACCTGATTGCCCGACATTATCGCGAGCCCATTTATACCCATATAAATCAGCATCCATG
TTGGAATTTAATCGCGGCCTAGAGCAAGACGTTTCCCGTTGAATATGGCTCATAACACCCCTTGTATTAC
TGTTTATGTAAGCAGACAGTTTTATTGTTCATGACCAAAATCCCTTAACGTGAGTTTTCGTTCCACTGAG
CGTCAGACCCCGTAGAAAAGATCAAAGGATCTTCTTGAGATCCTTTTTTTCTGCGCGTAATCTGCTGCTT
GCAAACAAAAAAACCACCGCTACCAGCGGTGGTTTGTTTGCCGGATCAAGAGCTACCAACTCTTTTTCCG
AAGGTAACTGGCTTCAGCAGAGCGCAGATACCAAATACTGTCCTTCTAGTGTAGCCGTAGTTAGGCCACC
ACTTCAAGAACTCTGTAGCACCGCCTACATACCTCGCTCTGCTAATCCTGTTACCAGTGGCTGCTGCCAG
TGGCGATAAGTCGTGTCTTACCGGGTTGGACTCAAGACGATAGTTACCGGATAAGGCGCAGCGGTCGGGC
TGAACGGGGGGTTCGTGCACACAGCCCAGCTTGGAGCGAACGACCTACACCGAACTGAGATACCTACAGC
GTGAGCTATGAGAAAGCGCCACGCTTCCCGAAGGGAGAAAGGCGGACAGGTATCCGGTAAGCGGCAGGGT
CGGAACAGGAGAGCGCACGAGGGAGCTTCCAGGGGGAAACGCCTGGTATCTTTATAGTCCTGTCGGGTTT
CGCCACCTCTGACTTGAGCGTCGATTTTTGTGATGCTCGTCAGGGGGGCGGAGCCTATGGAAAAACGCCA
GCAACGCGGCCTTTTTACGGTTCCTGGCCTTTTGCTGGCCTTTTGCTCACATGTTCTTTCCTGCGTTATC
CCCTGATTCTGTGGATAACCGTATTACCGCCTTTGAGTGAGCTGATACCGCTCGCCGCAGCCGAACGACC
GAGCGCAGCGAGTCAGTGAGCGAGGAAGCGGAAGAGCGCCTGATGCGGTATTTTCTCCTTACGCATCTGT
GCGGTATTTCACACCGCAATGGTGCACTCTCAGTACAATCTGCTCTGATGCCGCATAGTTAAGCCAGTAT
ACACTCCGCTATCGCTACGTGACTGGGTCATGGCTGCGCCCCGACACCCGCCAACACCCGCTGACGCGCC
CTGACGGGCTTGTCTGCTCCCGGCATCCGCTTACAGACAAGCTGTGACCGTCTCCGGGAGCTGCATGTGT
CAGAGGTTTTCACCGTCATCACCGAAACGCGCGAGGCAGCTGCGGTAAAGCTCATCAGCGTGGTCGTGAA
GCGATTCACAGATGTCTGCCTGTTCATCCGCGTCCAGCTCGTTGAGTTTCTCCAGAAGCGTTAATGTCTG
GCTTCTGATAAAGCGGGCCATGTTAAGGGCGGTTTTTTCCTGTTTGGTCACTGATGCCTCCGTGTAAGGG
GGATTTCTGTTCATGGGGGTAATGATACCGATGAAACGAGAGAGGATGCTCACGATACGGGTTACTGATG
ATGAACATGCCCGGTTACTGGAACGTTGTGAGGGTAAACAACTGGCGGTATGGATGCGGCGGGACCAGAG
AAAAATCACTCAGGGTCAATGCCAGCGCTTCGTTAATACAGATGTAGGTGTTCCACAGGGTAGCCAGCAG
CATCCTGCGATGCAGATCCGGAACATAATGGTGCAGGGCGCTGACTTCCGCGTTTCCAGACTTTACGAAA
CACGGAAACCGAAGACCATTCATGTTGTTGCTCAGGTCGCAGACGTTTTGCAGCAGCAGTCGCTTCACGT
TCGCTCGCGTATCGGTGATTCATTCTGCTAACCAGTAAGGCAACCCCGCCAGCCTAGCCGGGTCCTCAAC
GACAGGAGCACGATCATGCGCACCCGTGGGGCCGCCATGCCGGCGATAATGGCCTGCTTCTCGCCGAAAC
GTTTGGTGGCGGGACCAGTGACGAAGGCTTGAGCGAGGGCGTGCAAGATTCCGAATACCGCAAGCGACAG
GCCGATCATCGTCGCGCTCCAGCGAAAGCGGTCCTCGCCGAAAATGACCCAGAGCGCTGCCGGCACCTGT
CCTACGAGTTGCATGATAAAGAAGACAGTCATAAGTGCGGCGACGATAGTCATGCCCCGCGCCCACCGGA
AGGAGCTGACTGGGTTGAAGGCTCTCAAGGGCATCGGTCGAGATCCCGGTGCCTAATGAGTGAGCTAACT
TACATTAATTGCGTTGCGCTCACTGCCCGCTTTCCAGTCGGGAAACCTGTCGTGCCAGCTGCATTAATGA
ATCGGCCAACGCGCGGGGAGAGGCGGTTTGCGTATTGGGCGCCAGGGTGGTTTTTCTTTTCACCAGTGAG
ACGGGCAACAGCTGATTGCCCTTCACCGCCTGGCCCTGAGAGAGTTGCAGCAAGCGGTCCACGCTGGTTT
GCCCCAGCAGGCGAAAATCCTGTTTGATGGTGGTTAACGGCGGGATATAACATGAGCTGTCTTCGGTATC
GTCGTATCCCACTACCGAGATATCCGCACCAACGCGCAGCCCGGACTCGGTAATGGCGCGCATTGCGCCC
AGCGCCATCTGATCGTTGGCAACCAGCATCGCAGTGGGAACGATGCCCTCATTCAGCATTTGCATGGTTT
GTTGAAAACCGGACATGGCACTCCAGTCGCCTTCCCGTTCCGCTATCGGCTGAATTTGATTGCGAGTGAG
ATATTTATGCCAGCCAGCCAGACGCAGACGCGCCGAGACAGAACTTAATGGGCCCGCTAACAGCGCGATT
TGCTGGTGACCCAATGCGACCAGATGCTCCACGCCCAGTCGCGTACCGTCTTCATGGGAGAAAATAATAC
TGTTGATGGGTGTCTGGTCAGAGACATCAAGAAATAACGCCGGAACATTAGTGCAGGCAGCTTCCACAGC
AATGGCATCCTGGTCATCCAGCGGATAGTTAATGATCAGCCCACTGACGCGTTGCGCGAGAAGATTGTGC
ACCGCCGCTTTACAGGCTTCGACGCCGCTTCGTTCTACCATCGACACCACCACGCTGGCACCCAGTTGAT
CGGCGCGAGATTTAATCGCCGCGACAATTTGCGACGGCGCGTGCAGGGCCAGACTGGAGGTGGCAACGCC
AATCAGCAACGACTGTTTGCCCGCCAGTTGTTGTGCCACGCGGTTGGGAATGTAATTCAGCTCCGCCATC
GCCGCTTCCACTTTTTCCCGCGTTTTCGCAGAAACGTGGCTGGCCTGGTTCACCACGCGGGAAACGGTCT
GATAAGAGACACCGGCATACTCTGCGACATCGTATAACGTTACTGGTTTCACATTCACCACCCTGAATTG
ACTCTCTTCCGGGCGCTATCATGCCATACCGCGAAAGGTTTTGCGCCATTCGATGGTGTCCGGGATCTCG
ACGCTCTCCCTTATGCGACTCCTGCATTAGGAAGCAGCCCAGTAGTAGGTTGAGGCCGTTGAGCACCGCC
GCCGCAAGGAATGGTGCATGCAAGGAGATGGCGCCCAACAGTCCCCCGGCCACGGGGCCTGCCACCATAC
CCACGCCGAAACAAGCGCTCATGAGCCCGAAGTGGCGAGCCCGATCTTCCCCATCGGTGATGTCGGCGAT
ATAGGCGCCAGCAACCGCACCTGTGGCGCCGGTGATGCCGGCCACGATGCGTCCGGCGTAGAGGATCGAG
ATCTCGATCCCGCGAAAT
Features (pLannotate 1.2.2; 20 found; start..end, strand, type, name):
      1..19      +  promoter       T7 promoter: promoter for bacteriophage T7 RNA polymerase
     20..44      +  protein_bind   lac operator: The lac repressor binds to the lac operator to inhibit transcription in E. coli. This inhibition can be relieved by adding lactose or isopropyl-β-D-thiogalactopyranoside (IPTG). lac repressor encoded by lacI
     53..82      +  promoter       lac promoter: promoter for the E. coli lac operon
    102..124     +  RBS            RBS: efficient ribosome binding site from bacteriophage T7 gene 10 (Olins and Rangwala, 1989)
    156..172     +  CDS            6xHis (fragment): 6xHis affinity tag
   2955..2989    +  promoter       J23119 promoter: bacterial promoter (Registry of Standard Biological Parts BBa J23119)
   3041..3090    +  CDS            SET1 (fragment): solubility-enhancement tag derived from T7 phage gene 10B
   3098..3145    +  terminator     T7 terminator: transcription terminator for bacteriophage T7 RNA polymerase
   3182..3610    +  rep_origin     f1 ori (sequence partly withheld): f1 bacteriophage origin of replication; arrow indicates direction of (+) strand synthesis
   3663..3720    +  promoter       AmpR promoter (fragment): bla
   3729..4544    -  CDS            KanR: aminoglycoside phosphotransferase; aph(3')-Ia; confers resistance to kanamycin in bacteria or G418 (Geneticin®) in eukaryotes
   4666..5254    +  rep_origin     ori: high-copy-number ColE1/pMB1/pBR322/pUC origin of replication
   5440..5579    -  misc_feature   bom: basis of mobility region from pBR322
   5681..5872    -  CDS            rop: Rop protein, which maintains plasmids at low copy number; rop
   5889..6269    +  CDS            YPB1_ECOLX: Protein predicted: Swiss-Prot protein existence level 4. From Escherichia coli.
   6341..6632    -  CDS            TcR (fragment): tetracycline efflux protein; tet; confers resistance to tetracycline
   6647..6668    -  protein_bind   CAP binding site: CAP binding activates transcription in the presence of cAMP. E. coli catabolite activator protein
   6681..7763    -  CDS            lacI: lac repressor; lacI; The lac repressor binds to the lac operator to inhibit transcription in E. coli. This inhibition can be relieved by adding lactose or isopropyl-β-D-thiogalactopyranoside (IPTG).
   7764..7841    -  promoter       lacI promoter: lacI
   7849..8128    -  CDS            TcR (fragment): tetracycline efflux protein; tet; confers resistance to tetracycline
