[The description below was written by a language model from this plasmid's Addgene catalogue record, the feature table of its GenBank file and pLannotate feature annotations shown in this document.]
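Description:
pET28a-MH6-RspCas13d is a bacterial expression plasmid of about 8.15 kb, built on the Novagen pET-28a(+) backbone, for producing the type VI-D CRISPR effector RspCas13d in E. coli. It is selected with kanamycin through the aph(3')-Ia KanR gene. Replication relies on a ColE1/pBR322-type origin accompanied by the bom region and the rop gene, which is consistent with the catalogue listing of low copy number. An f1 origin is also present, and the backbone carries lacI under its own promoter to supply lac repressor.

The insert is a synthetic, E. coli codon-optimized RspCas13d open reading frame of roughly 2.76 kb, labelled "LARF effector" in the depositor's annotation, with an N-terminal mH6 (hexahistidine-containing) tag that allows metal-affinity purification. The catalogue lists the promoter simply as lac, but both feature tables show a T7 promoter, then a lac operator, then a short lac promoter element and the T7 gene 10 ribosome binding site. Expression would therefore be expected to be IPTG-inducible and driven by T7 RNA polymerase in a suitable host.

Downstream of the effector gene lies a constitutive J23119 promoter followed by a BsaI-filler-BsaI acceptor site. This looks like a Golden Gate-style slot for inserting a CRISPR array or guide RNA, although the record does not state this use explicitly. A T7 terminator follows this region.

The construct suits recombinant production and purification of Cas13d for biochemical study of RNA-targeting activity. The sequenced record is a few nucleotides shorter than the depositor's map and is numbered from a different start point, but the two agree in feature order.
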