Addgene plasmid #108305: pET28a-MH6-RspCas13d
Purpose: Expresses E. coli codon optimized RspCas13d in the pET28a backbone.
Depositing lab: Arbor Biotechnologies. Publication: Cas13d Is a Compact RNA-Targeting Type VI CRISPR Effector Positively Modulated by a WYL-Domain-Containing Accessory Protein. Yan WX, Chong S, Zhang H, Makarova KS, Koonin EV, Cheng DR, Scott DA. Mol Cell. 2018 Mar 9. pii: S1097-2765(18)30173-4. doi: 10.1016/j.molcel.2018.02.028. PubMed 29551514.
Backbone
  Vector backbone: pET-28a(+)
  Backbone manufacturer: Novagen
  Backbone size w/o insert (bp): 5390
  Total vector size (bp): 8153
  Vector type: Bacterial Expression, CRISPR
Growth in bacteria
  Bacterial resistance: Kanamycin, 50 μg/mL
  Growth temperature: 37°C
  Growth strain: DH5alpha
  Copy number: Low Copy
Gene/Insert
  Gene/Insert name: RspCas13d
  Species: Synthetic
  Insert size (bp): 2763
  Promoter: lac
  Tag / fusion protein: mH6 tag (N terminal on insert)
  Cloning method: Restriction Enzyme; 5′ cloning site EcoRI (not destroyed); 3′ cloning site EcoRI (not destroyed)
  Sequencing primers: 5′ ATGGCCAAAAAGAACAAAATGAAACC
Terms and licenses: Academic/Nonprofit Terms; Industry Terms: Not Available to Industry
Depositor comments: For commercial use, please contact Arbor Biotechnologies at .
How to cite: pET28a-MH6-RspCas13d was a gift from Arbor Biotechnologies (Addgene plasmid # 108305 ; http://n2t.net/addgene:108305 ; RRID:Addgene_108305)
